Addgene plasmid #107525: pTE4561
Purpose: Expresses Lb crRNA and mCherry in mammalian cells.
Depositing lab: Ervin Welker. Depositing organization: HUN-REN Biological Research Centre Szeged (HUN-REN Szegedi Biológiai Kutatóközpont). Publication: Mb- and FnCpf1 nucleases are active in mammalian cells: activities and PAM preferences of four wild-type Cpf1 nucleases and of their altered PAM specificity variants. Toth E, Czene BC, Kulcsar PI, Krausz SL, Talas A, Nyeste A, Varga E, Huszar K, Weinhardt N, Ligeti Z, Borsy AE, Fodor E, Welker E. Nucleic Acids Res. 2018 Sep 20. pii: 5103950. doi: 10.1093/nar/gky815. PubMed 30239882.
Backbone
  Vector backbone: pEGFP-C1
  Backbone manufacturer: Clonetech
  Backbone size w/o insert (bp): 3061
  Total vector size (bp): 4885
  Vector type: Mammalian Expression
  Selectable markers: Neomycin (select with G418)
Growth in bacteria
  Bacterial resistance: Kanamycin, 50 μg/mL
  Growth temperature: 37°C
  Growth strain: DH5alpha
  Copy number: High Copy
Gene/Insert 1
  Gene/Insert name: Lb crRNA (alt name: CRISPR RNA for Lachnospiraceae bacterium Cpf1 nuclease)
  Insert size (bp): 48
  Promoter: human U6
  Cloning method: Unknown
  Sequencing primers: 5′ CCTCTGACTTGAGCGTCG
Gene/Insert 2
  Gene/Insert name: mCherry (alt name: mCherry fluorescent protein)
  Insert size (bp): 708
  Promoter: CBh
  Cloning method: Unknown
  Sequencing primers: 5′ ggctgttagagagataattgg; 3′ CATTTTATGTTTCAGGTTCAGG
Terms and licenses: Academic/Nonprofit Terms; Industry Terms: Not Available to Industry
How to cite: pTE4561 was a gift from Ervin Welker (Addgene plasmid # 107525 ; http://n2t.net/addgene:107525 ; RRID:Addgene_107525)
