[The description below was written by a language model from this plasmid's Addgene catalogue record and pLannotate feature annotations shown in this document.]
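Description:
pTE4561 is a 4,885 bp mammalian expression plasmid built on the pEGFP-C1 backbone. It co-expresses a CRISPR RNA for the Lachnospiraceae bacterium Cpf1 (LbCpf1/Cas12a) nuclease and the red fluorescent protein mCherry. It replicates in E. coli from a high-copy ColE1/pUC-type origin and also retains a fragment of the f1 phage origin. Selection relies on a single Tn5 NeoR/KanR (aminoglycoside phosphotransferase) gene placed behind tandem bacterial (AmpR/bla) and SV40 early promoters and terminated by the HSV TK polyadenylation signal. This arrangement confers kanamycin resistance in bacteria and G418 resistance in transfected mammalian cells. Short annotated fragments of ble, SV40 large T antigen and a bGH poly(A) signal appear to be backbone remnants or incidental matches rather than functional units.

The payload consists of two independent transcription units in the same orientation. A human U6 RNA polymerase III promoter drives the 48 bp Lb crRNA insert, which falls in the short unannotated gap between the U6 promoter and the next cassette. The record does not state the spacer or its target sequence. Downstream, the CBh promoter, annotated as a CMV enhancer, chicken β-actin promoter and hybrid CBA/MVM intron, drives the 708 bp mCherry coding sequence, which ends at the SV40 poly(A) signal. The plasmid carries no nuclease gene, so LbCpf1 must be supplied from a separate construct. mCherry fluorescence serves as a marker for cells that have taken up the crRNA plasmid. The construct was deposited in connection with a study comparing the activities and PAM preferences of several wild-type and PAM-variant Cpf1 nucleases in mammalian cells.
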