Features (pLannotate 1.2.2; 15 found; start..end, strand, type, name):
      7..247     +  promoter       U6 promoter: RNA polymerase III promoter for human U6 snRNA
    309..594     +  enhancer       CMV enhancer: human cytomegalovirus immediate early enhancer; contains an 18-bp deletion relative to the standard CMV enhancer
    596..873     +  promoter       chicken β-actin promoter: No description available
    874..1101    +  intron         hybrid intron: hybrid between chicken β-actin (CBA) and minute virus of mice (MMV) introns (Gray et al., 2011)
   1119..1826    +  CDS            mCherry: mCherry is a basic (constitutively fluorescent) red fluorescent protein published in 2004, derived from Discosoma sp.. It is reported to be a very rapidly-maturing monomer with low acid sensitivity.
   1851..1935    +  CDS            large T antigen (fragment): large T antigen from SV40 (simian virus 40)
   1958..2079    +  polyA_signal   SV40 poly(A) signal: SV40 polyadenylation signal
   2085..2315    -  rep_origin     f1 ori (fragment) (sequence partly withheld): f1 bacteriophage origin of replication; arrow indicates direction of (+) strand synthesis
   2342..2446    +  promoter       AmpR promoter: bla
   2448..2805    +  promoter       SV40 promoter: SV40 enhancer and early promoter
   2840..3634    +  CDS            NeoR/KanR: aminoglycoside phosphotransferase from Tn5; aph(3')-II (or nptII); confers resistance to neomycin, kanamycin, and G418 (Geneticin®)
   3655..3807    +  CDS            ble (fragment): BLE_KLEPN - Experimental evidence at protein level: Swiss-Prot protein existence level 1. Binding protein with a strong affinity to the bleomycin family of antibiotics. Binds to CL990; an antimitotic-antibiotic compound. From Klebsiella pneumoniae.
   3866..3913    +  polyA_signal   HSV TK poly(A) signal: herpes simplex virus thymidine kinase polyadenylation signal (Cole and Stacy, 1985)
   4004..4020    -  polyA_signal   bGH poly(A) signal (fragment): bovine growth hormone polyadenylation signal
   4242..4830    +  rep_origin     ori: high-copy-number ColE1/pMB1/pBR322/pUC origin of replication
>Addgene plasmid #107525 | pTE4561 | depositor full sequence | sequence record 207218 | pTE4561 sequence 4885 bps
ACATGTGAGGGCCTATTTCCCATGATTCCTTCATATTTGCATATACGATACAAGGCTGTTAGAGAGATAA
TTGGAATTAATTTGACTGTAAACACAAAGATATTAGTACAAAATACGTGACGTAGAAAGTAATAATTTCT
TGGGTAGTTTGCAGTTTTAAAATTATGTTTTAAAATGGACTATCATATGCTTACCGTAACTTGAAAGTAT
TTCGATTTCTTGGCTTTATATATCTTGTGGAAAGGACGAAACACCGTAATTTCTACTAAGTGTAGATGGA
GACGGGATCCCGTCTCCTTTTTTGTACCCGTTACATAACTTACGGTAAATGGCCCGCCTGGCTGACCGCC
CAACGACCCCCGCCCATTGACGTCAATAGTAACGCCAATAGGGACTTTCCATTGACGTCAATGGGTGGAG
TATTTACGGTAAACTGCCCACTTGGCAGTACATCAAGTGTATCATATGCCAAGTACGCCCCCTATTGACG
TCAATGACGGTAAATGGCCCGCCTGGCATTGTGCCCAGTACATGACCTTATGGGACTTTCCTACTTGGCA
GTACATCTACGTATTAGTCATCGCTATTACCATGGTCGAGGTGAGCCCCACGTTCTGCTTCACTCTCCCC
ATCTCCCCCCCCTCCCCACCCCCAATTTTGTATTTATTTATTTTTTAATTATTTTGTGCAGCGATGGGGG
CGGGGGGGGGGGGGGGGCGCGCGCCAGGCGGGGCGGGGCGGGGCGAGGGGCGGGGCGGGGCGAGGCGGAG
AGGTGCGGCGGCAGCCAATCAGAGCGGCGCGCTCCGAAAGTTTCCTTTTATGGCGAGGCGGCGGCGGCGG
CGGCCCTATAAAAAGCGAAGCGCGCGGCGGGCGGGAGTCGCTGCGCGCTGCCTTCGCCCCGTGCCCCGCT
CCGCCGCCGCCTCGCGCCGCCCGCCCCGGCTCTGACTGACCGCGTTACTCCCACAGGTGAGCGGGCGGGA
CGGCCCTTCTCCTCCGGGCTGTAATTAGCTGAGCAAGAGGTAAGGGTTTAAGGGATGGTTGGTTGGTGGG
GTATTAATGTTTAATTACCTGGAGCACCTGCCTGAAATCACTTTTTTTCAGGTTGGACCGGTGCCACCAT
GGTGAGCAAGGGCGAGGAGGATAACATGGCCATCATCAAGGAGTTCATGCGCTTCAAGGTGCACATGGAG
GGCTCCGTGAACGGCCACGAGTTCGAGATCGAGGGCGAGGGCGAGGGCCGCCCCTACGAGGGCACCCAGA
CCGCCAAGCTGAAGGTGACCAAGGGTGGCCCCCTGCCCTTCGCCTGGGACATCCTGTCCCCTCAGTTCAT
GTACGGCTCCAAGGCCTACGTGAAGCACCCCGCCGACATCCCCGACTACTTGAAGCTGTCCTTCCCCGAG
GGCTTCAAGTGGGAGCGCGTGATGAACTTCGAGGACGGCGGCGTGGTGACCGTGACCCAGGACTCCTCCC
TGCAGGACGGCGAGTTCATCTACAAGGTGAAGCTGCGCGGCACCAACTTCCCCTCCGACGGCCCCGTAAT
GCAGAAAAAGACCATGGGCTGGGAGGCCTCCTCCGAGCGGATGTACCCCGAGGACGGCGCCCTGAAGGGC
GAGATCAAGCAGAGGCTGAAGCTGAAGGACGGCGGCCACTACGACGCTGAGGTCAAGACCACCTACAAGG
CCAAGAAGCCCGTGCAGCTGCCCGGCGCCTACAACGTCAACATCAAGTTGGACATCACCTCCCACAACGA
GGACTACACCATCGTGGAACAGTACGAACGCGCCGAGGGCCGCCACTCCACCGGCGGCATGGACGAGCTG
TACAAGTAGGATCCACCGGATCTAGATAACTGATCATAATCAGCCATACCACATTTGTAGAGGTTTTACT
TGCTTTAAAAAACCTCCCACACCTCCCCCTGAACCTGAAACATAAAATGAATGCAATTGTTGTTGTTAAC
TTGTTTATTGCAGCTTATAATGGTTACAAATAAAGCAATAGCATCACAAATTTCACAAATAAAGCATTTT
TTTCACTGCATTCTAGTTGTGGTTTGTCCAAACTCATCAATGTATCTTAACGCGGTGAACCATCACCCT
[91 nt withheld, positions 2100-2190]
G
[124 nt withheld, positions 2192-2315]
CAGGTGGCACTTTTCGGGGAAATGTGCGCGGAACCCCTATTTGTTTATTTTTCTAAATACATTCAAATAT
GTATCCGCTCATGAGACAATAACCCTGATAAATGCTTCAATAATATTGAAAAAGGAAGAGTCCTGAGGCG
GAAAGAACCAGCTGTGGAATGTGTGTCAGTTAGGGTGTGGAAAGTCCCCAGGCTCCCCAGCAGGCAGAAG
TATGCAAAGCATGCATCTCAATTAGTCAGCAACCAGGTGTGGAAAGTCCCCAGGCTCCCCAGCAGGCAGA
AGTATGCAAAGCATGCATCTCAATTAGTCAGCAACCATAGTCCCGCCCCTAACTCCGCCCATCCCGCCCC
TAACTCCGCCCAGTTCCGCCCATTCTCCGCCCCATGGCTGACTAATTTTTTTTATTTATGCAGAGGCCGA
GGCCGCCTCGGCCTCTGAGCTATTCCAGAAGTAGTGAGGAGGCTTTTTTGGAGGCCTAGGCTTTTGCAAA
GATCGATCAAGAGACAGGATGAGGATCGTTTCGCATGATTGAACAAGATGGATTGCACGCAGGTTCTCCG
GCCGCTTGGGTGGAGAGGCTATTCGGCTATGACTGGGCACAACAGACAATCGGCTGCTCTGATGCCGCCG
TGTTCCGGCTGTCAGCGCAGGGGCGCCCGGTTCTTTTTGTCAAGACCGACCTGTCCGGTGCCCTGAATGA
ACTGCAAGACGAGGCAGCGCGGCTATCGTGGCTGGCCACGACGGGCGTTCCTTGCGCAGCTGTGCTCGAC
GTTGTCACTGAAGCGGGAAGGGACTGGCTGCTATTGGGCGAAGTGCCGGGGCAGGATCTCCTGTCATCTC
ACCTTGCTCCTGCCGAGAAAGTATCCATCATGGCTGATGCAATGCGGCGGCTGCATACGCTTGATCCGGC
TACCTGCCCATTCGACCACCAAGCGAAACATCGCATCGAGCGAGCACGTACTCGGATGGAAGCCGGTCTT
GTCGATCAGGATGATCTGGACGAAGAGCATCAGGGGCTCGCGCCAGCCGAACTGTTCGCCAGGCTCAAGG
CGAGCATGCCCGACGGCGAGGATCTCGTCGTGACCCATGGCGATGCCTGCTTGCCGAATATCATGGTGGA
AAATGGCCGCTTTTCTGGATTCATCGACTGTGGCCGGCTGGGTGTGGCGGACCGCTATCAGGACATAGCG
TTGGCTACCCGTGATATTGCTGAAGAGCTTGGCGGCGAATGGGCTGACCGCTTCCTCGTGCTTTACGGTA
TCGCCGCTCCCGATTCGCAGCGCATCGCCTTCTATCGCCTTCTTGACGAGTTCTTCTGAGCGGGACTCTG
GGGTTCGAAATGACCGACCAAGCGACGCCCAACCTGCCATCACGAGATTTCGATTCCACCGCCGCCTTCT
ATGAAAGGTTGGGCTTCGGAATCGTTTTCCGGGACGCCGGCTGGATGATCCTCCAGCGCGGGGATCTCAT
GCTGGAGTTCTTCGCCCACCCTAGGGGGAGGCTAACTGAAACACGGAAGGAGACAATACCGGAAGGAACC
CGCGCTATGACGGCAATAAAAAGACAGAATAAAACGCACGGTGTTGGGTCGTTTGTTCATAAACGCGGGG
TTCGGTCCCAGGGCTGGCACTCTGTCGATACCCCACCGAGACCCCATTGGGGCCAATACGCCCGCGTTTC
TTCCTTTTCCCCACCCCACCCCCCAAGTTCGGGTGAAGGCCCAGGGCTCGCAGCCAACGTCGGGGCGGCA
GGCCCTGCCATAGCCTCAGGTTACTCATATATACTTTAGATTGATTTAAAACTTCATTTTTAATTTAAAA
GGATCTAGGTGAAGATCCTTTTTGATAATCTCATGACCAAAATCCCTTAACGTGAGTTTTCGTTCCACTG
AGCGTCAGACCCCGTAGAAAAGATCAAAGGATCTTCTTGAGATCCTTTTTTTCTGCGCGTAATCTGCTGC
TTGCAAACAAAAAAACCACCGCTACCAGCGGTGGTTTGTTTGCCGGATCAAGAGCTACCAACTCTTTTTC
CGAAGGTAACTGGCTTCAGCAGAGCGCAGATACCAAATACTGTTCTTCTAGTGTAGCCGTAGTTAGGCCA
CCACTTCAAGAACTCTGTAGCACCGCCTACATACCTCGCTCTGCTAATCCTGTTACCAGTGGCTGCTGCC
AGTGGCGATAAGTCGTGTCTTACCGGGTTGGACTCAAGACGATAGTTACCGGATAAGGCGCAGCGGTCGG
GCTGAACGGGGGGTTCGTGCACACAGCCCAGCTTGGAGCGAACGACCTACACCGAACTGAGATACCTACA
GCGTGAGCTATGAGAAAGCGCCACGCTTCCCGAAGGGAGAAAGGCGGACAGGTATCCGGTAAGCGGCAGG
GTCGGAACAGGAGAGCGCACGAGGGAGCTTCCAGGGGGAAACGCCTGGTATCTTTATAGTCCTGTCGGGT
TTCGCCACCTCTGACTTGAGCGTCGATTTTTGTGATGCTCGTCAGGGGGGCGGAGCCTATGGAAAAACGC
CAGCAACGCGGCCTTTTTACGGTTCCTGGCCTTTTGCTGGCCTTTTGCTC
