>Addgene plasmid #107525 | pTE4561 | addgene partial sequence | sequence record 207216 | Addgene Partial NGS Result
CGCCAGGCGGGGCGGGGCGGGGCGAGGGGCGGGGCGGGGCGAGGCGGAGAGGTGCGGCGGCAGCCAATCA
GAGCGGCGCGCTCCGAAAGTTTCCTTTTATGGCGAGGCGGCGGCGGCGGCGGCCCTATAAAAAGCGAAGC
GCGCGGCGGGCGGGAGTCGCTGCGCGCTGCCTTCGCCCCGTGCCCCGCTCCGCCGCCGCCTCGCGCCGCC
CGCCCCGGCTCTGACTGACCGCGTTACTCCCACAGGTGAGCGGGCGGGACGGCCCTTCTCCTCCGGGCTG
TAATTAGCTGAGCAAGAGGTAAGGGTTTAAGGGATGGTTGGTTGGTGGGGTATTAATGTTTAATTACCTG
GAGCACCTGCCTGAAATCACTTTTTTTCAGGTTGGACCGGTGCCACCATGGTGAGCAAGGGCGAGGAGGA
TAACATGGCCATCATCAAGGAGTTCATGCGCTTCAAGGTGCACATGGAGGGCTCCGTGAACGGCCACGAG
TTCGAGATCGAGGGCGAGGGCGAGGGCCGCCCCTACGAGGGCACCCAGACCGCCAAGCTGAAGGTGACCA
AGGGTGGCCCCCTGCCCTTCGCCTGGGACATCCTGTCCCCTCAGTTCATGTACGGCTCCAAGGCCTACGT
GAAGCACCCCGCCGACATCCCCGACTACTTGAAGCTGTCCTTCCCCGAGGGCTTCAAGTGGGAGCGCGTG
ATGAACTTCGAGGACGGCGGCGTGGTGACCGTGACCCAGGACTCCTCCCTGCAGGACGGCGAGTTCATCT
ACAAGGTGAAGCTGCGCGGCACCAACTTCCCCTCCGACGGCCCCGTAATGCAGAAAAAGACCATGGGCTG
GGAGGCCTCCTCCGAGCGGATGTACCCCGAGGACGGCGCCCTGAAGGGCGAGATCAAGCAGAGGCTGAAG
CTGAAGGACGGCGGCCACTACGACGCTGAGGTCAAGACCACCTACAAGGCCAAGAAGCCCGTGCAGCTGC
CCGGCGCCTACAACGTCAACATCAAGTTGGACATCACCTCCCACAACGAGGACTACACCATCGTGGAACA
GTACGAACGCGCCGAGGGCCGCCACTCCACCGGCGGCATGGACGAGCTGTACAAGTAGGATCCACCGGAT
CTAGATAACTGATCATAATCAGCCATACCACATTTGTAGAGGTTTTACTTGCTTTAAAAAACCTCCCACA
CCTCCCCCTGAACCTGAAACATAAAATGAATGCAATTGTTGTTGTTAACTTGTTTATTGCAGCTTATAAT
GGTTACAAATAAAGCAATAGCATCACAAATTTCACAAATAAAGCATTTTTTTCACTGCATTCTAGTTGTG
GTTTGTCCAAACTCATCAATGTATCTTAACGCGGTGAACCATCACCCT
[91 nt withheld, positions 1379-1469]
G
[124 nt withheld, positions 1471-1594]
CAGGTGGCACTTTTCGGGGAAATGTGCGCGGAACCCCTATTTGTTTATTTTTCTAAATACATTCAAATAT
GTATCCGCTCATGAGACAATAACCCTGATAAATGCTTCAATAATATTGAAAAAGGAAGAGTCCTGAGGCG
GAAAGAACCAGCTGTGGAATGTGTGTCAGTTAGGGTGTGGAAAGTCCCCAGGCTCCCCAGCAGGCAGAAG
TATGCAAAGCATGCATCTCAATTAGTCAGCAACCAGGTGTGGAAAGTCCCCAGGCTCCCCAGCAGGCAGA
AGTATGCAAAGCATGCATCTCAATTAGTCAGCAACCATAGTCCCGCCCCTAACTCCGCCCATCCCGCCCC
TAACTCCGCCCAGTTCCGCCCATTCTCCGCCCCATGGCTGACTAATTTTTTTTATTTATGCAGAGGCCGA
GGCCGCCTCGGCCTCTGAGCTATTCCAGAAGTAGTGAGGAGGCTTTTTTGGAGGCCTAGGCTTTTGCAAA
GATCGATCAAGAGACAGGATGAGGATCGTTTCGCATGATTGAACAAGATGGATTGCACGCAGGTTCTCCG
GCCGCTTGGGTGGAGAGGCTATTCGGCTATGACTGGGCACAACAGACAATCGGCTGCTCTGATGCCGCCG
TGTTCCGGCTGTCAGCGCAGGGGCGCCCGGTTCTTTTTGTCAAGACCGACCTGTCCGGTGCCCTGAATGA
ACTGCAAGACGAGGCAGCGCGGCTATCGTGGCTGGCCACGACGGGCGTTCCTTGCGCAGCTGTGCTCGAC
GTTGTCACTGAAGCGGGAAGGGACTGGCTGCTATTGGGCGAAGTGCCGGGGCAGGATCTCCTGTCATCTC
ACCTTGCTCCTGCCGAGAAAGTATCCATCATGGCTGATGCAATGCGGCGGCTGCATACGCTTGATCCGGC
TACCTGCCCATTCGACCACCAAGCGAAACATCGCATCGAGCGAGCACGTACTCGGATGGAAGCCGGTCTT
GTCGATCAGGATGATCTGGACGAAGAGCATCAGGGGCTCGCGCCAGCCGAACTGTTCGCCAGGCTCAAGG
CGAGCATGCCCGACGGCGAGGATCTCGTCGTGACCCATGGCGATGCCTGCTTGCCGAATATCATGGTGGA
AAATGGCCGCTTTTCTGGATTCATCGACTGTGGCCGGCTGGGTGTGGCGGACCGCTATCAGGACATAGCG
TTGGCTACCCGTGATATTGCTGAAGAGCTTGGCGGCGAATGGGCTGACCGCTTCCTCGTGCTTTACGGTA
TCGCCGCTCCCGATTCGCAGCGCATCGCCTTCTATCGCCTTCTTGACGAGTTCTTCTGAGCGGGACTCTG
GGGTTCGAAATGACCGACCAAGCGACGCCCAACCTGCCATCACGAGATTTCGATTCCACCGCCGCCTTCT
ATGAAAGGTTGGGCTTCGGAATCGTTTTCCGGGACGCCGGCTGGATGATCCTCCAGCGCGGGGATCTCAT
GCTGGAGTTCTTCGCCCACCCTAGGGGGAGGCTAACTGAAACACGGAAGGAGACAATACCGGAAGGAACC
CGCGCTATGACGGCAATAAAAAGACAGAATAAAACGCACGGTGTTGGGTCGTTTGTTCATAAACGCGGGG
TTCGGTCCCAGGGCTGGCACTCTGTCGATACCCCACCGAGACCCCATTGGGGCCAATACGCCCGCGTTTC
TTCCTTTTCCCCACCCCACCCCCCAAGTTCGGGTGAAGGCCCAGGGCTCGCAGCCAACGTCGGGGCGGCA
GGCCCTGCCATAGCCTCAGGTTACTCATATATACTTTAGATTGATTTAAAACTTCATTTTTAATTTAAAA
GGATCTAGGTGAAGATCCTTTTTGATAATCTCATGACCAAAATCCCTTAACGTGAGTTTTCGTTCCACTG
AGCGTCAGACCCCGTAGAAAAGATCAAAGGATCTTCTTGAGATCCTTTTTTTCTGCGCGTAATCTGCTGC
TTGCAAACAAAAAAACCACCGCTACCAGCGGTGGTTTGTTTGCCGGATCAAGAGCTACCAACTCTTTTTC
CGAAGGTAACTGGCTTCAGCAGAGCGCAGATACCAAATACTGTTCTTCTAGTGTAGCCGTAGTTAGGCCA
CCACTTCAAGAACTCTGTAGCACCGCCTACATACCTCGCTCTGCTAATCCTGTTACCAGTGGCTGCTGCC
AGTGGCGATAAGTCGTGTCTTACCGGGTTGGACTCAAGACGATAGTTACCGGATAAGGCGCAGCGGTCGG
GCTGAACGGGGGGTTCGTGCACACAGCCCAGCTTGGAGCGAACGACCTACACCGAACTGAGATACCTACA
GCGTGAGCTATGAGAAAGCGCCACGCTTCCCGAAGGGAGAAAGGCGGACAGGTATCCGGTAAGCGGCAGG
GTCGGAACAGGAGAGCGCACGAGGGAGCTTCCAGGGGGAAACGCCTGGTATCTTTATAGTCCTGTCGGGT
TTCGCCACCTCTGACTTGAGCGTCGATTTTTGTGATGCTCGTCAGGGGGGCGGAGCCTATGGAAAAACGC
CAGCAACGCGGCCTTTTTACGGTTCCTGGCCTTTTGCTGGCCTTTTGCTCACATGTGAGGGCCTATTTCC
CATGATTCCTTCATATTTGCATATACGATACAAGGCTGTTAGAGAGATAATTGGAATTAATTTGACTGTA
AACACAAAGATATTAGTACAAAATACGTGACGTAGAAAGTAATAATTTCTTGGGTAGTTTGCAGTTTTAA
AATTATGTTTTAAAATGGACTATCATATGCTTACCGTAACTTGAAAGTATTTCGATTTCTTGGCTTTATA
TATCTTGTGGAAAGGACGAAACACCGTAATTTCTACTAAGTGTAGATGGAGACGGGATCCCGTCTCCTTT
TTTGTACCCGTTACATAACTTACGGTAAATGGCCCGCCTGGCTGACCGCCCAACGACCCCCGCCCATTGA
CGTCAATAGTAACGCCAATAGGGACTTTCCATTGACGTCAATGGGTGGAGTATTTACGGTAAACTGCCCA
CTTGGCAGTACATCAAGTGTATCATATGCCAAGTACGCCCCCTATTGACGTCAATGACGGTAAATGGCCC
GCCTGGCATTGTGCCCAGTACATGACCTTATGGGACTTTCCTACTTGGCAGTACATCTACGTATTAGTCA
TCGCTATTACCATGGTCGAGGTGAGCCCCACGTTCTGCTTCACTCTCCCCATCTCCCCCCCCTCCCCACC
CCCAATTTTGTATTTATTTATTTTTTAATTATTTTGTGCAGCGATGGGGGCGGGGGGGGGG
